>Addgene plasmid #18746 | pBabe H-Ras V12 S35 | addgene partial sequence | sequence record 24634 | pBabe-5
NNNNNGGNNNNGATTCNCTCGACCATGACGGAATATAAGCTGGTGGTGGTGGGCGCCGTCGGTGTGGGCA
AGAGTGCGCTGACCATCCAGCTGATCCAGAACCATTTTGTGGACGAATACGACCCCAGTATAGAGGATTC
CTACCGGAAGCAGGTGGTCATTGATGGGGAGACGTGCCTGTTGGACATCCTGGATACCGCCGGCCAGGAG
GAGTACAGCGCCATGCGGGACCAGTACATGCGCACCGGGGAGGGCTTCCTGTGTGTGTTTGCCATCAACA
ACACCAAGTCTTTTGAGGACATCCACCAGTACAGGGAGCAGATCAAACGGGTGAAGGACTCGGATGACGT
GCCCATGGTGCTGGTGGGGAACAAGTGTGACCTGGCTGCACGCACTGTGGAATCTCGGCAGGCTCAGGAC
CTCGCCCGAAGCTACGGCATCCCCTACATCGAGACCTCGGCCAAGACCCGGCAGGGAGTGGAGGATGCCT
TCTACACGTTGGTGCGTGAGATCCGGCAGCACAAGCTGCGGAAGCTGAACCCTCCTGATGAGAGTGGCCC
CGGCTGCATGAGCTGCAAGTGTGTGCTCTCCTGAGGATCTAGTCGACCCTGTGGAATGTGTGTCAGTTAG
GGTGTGGAAAGTCCCCAGGCTCCCCAGCAGGCAGAAGTATGNNNNNNGNNNNTNNNNNNNAGTCANGCAA
CCAGGNGNNGGAAAGTCCCCAGGGCTCCCCAGCAGGCAGAAGTATGCAAAGCATGCATCTCAATTAGTCN
NCAACCATAGTCCCGCCCCTAACTCCGCCCATCCCGCCCCTAACTCCGCCCAGTTCCGCCCCATTCCTCC
GCCCC
