[The description below was written by a language model from this plasmid's Addgene catalogue record.]
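Description:
pBabe H-Ras V12 S35 is a retroviral mammalian expression plasmid built on the pBabe-puro backbone (about 5.1 kb without insert). It is maintained in E. coli as a high-copy plasmid under ampicillin selection, and it carries a puromycin resistance marker for selecting transduced or transfected mammalian cells. No feature table accompanies the record, so individual elements are not itemised. In the standard pBabe-puro design, however, the inserted gene is transcribed from the Moloney murine leukaemia virus 5′ LTR, a packaging signal allows the LTR-flanked transcript to be encapsidated when the plasmid is introduced into a retroviral packaging cell line, and the puromycin resistance gene is driven by a separate internal SV40 early promoter.

The payload is an approximately 700 bp human HRAS cDNA carrying two substitutions, V12 and S35. Valine at codon 12 is the classic oncogenic change that impairs GTP hydrolysis and locks Ras in its active, GTP-bound state. Serine at position 35 lies in the effector loop and is generally known as an effector-domain mutation that restricts which downstream partners activated Ras can engage, favouring Raf/MAPK signalling over other effector branches such as PI3K and RalGDS. The insert was placed by restriction cloning using compatible-end junctions (XhoI/SalI at the 5′ end and BglII/BamHI at the 3′ end), which destroyed the sites, so the fragment cannot be released with those enzymes. No epitope tag or reporter is recorded.

The record does not state a specific purpose. Constructs of this type are typically used to generate stably transduced, puromycin-selected cell populations in which the contribution of individual Ras effector pathways to transformation, proliferation or senescence can be dissected.
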