Addgene plasmid #18746: pBabe H-Ras V12 S35
Depositing lab: Scott Lowe. Depositing organization: Cold Spring Harbor Laboratory.
Backbone
  Vector backbone: pBabe-puro
  Backbone manufacturer: Available at Addgene (#1764)
  Backbone size w/o insert (bp): 5100
  Vector type: Mammalian Expression, Retroviral
  Selectable markers: Puromycin
Growth in bacteria
  Bacterial resistance: Ampicillin, 100 μg/mL
  Growth temperature: 37°C
  Growth strain: DH5alpha
  Copy number: High Copy
Gene/Insert
  Gene/Insert name: H-Ras V12 S35 (alt names: HRas V12 S35; H-Ras)
  Species: H. sapiens (human)
  Insert size (bp): 700
  Mutation: V12 S35
  GenBank ID: NM_005343
  Entrez Gene: HRAS (a.k.a. C-BAS/HAS, C-H-RAS, C-HA-RAS1, CTLO, H-RASIDX, HAMSV, HRAS1, RASH1, p21ras)
  Cloning method: Restriction Enzyme; 5′ cloning site XhoI / SalI (destroyed during cloning); 3′ cloning site BglII / BamHI (destroyed during cloning)
  Sequencing primers: 5′ pBabe 5'; 3′ pBabe 3'
Resource information
  A portion of this plasmid was derived from a plasmid made by: Jay Morgenstern
Terms and licenses: Academic/Nonprofit Terms; Industry Terms: Not Available to Industry
How to cite: pBabe H-Ras V12 S35 was a gift from Scott Lowe (Addgene plasmid # 18746 ; http://n2t.net/addgene:18746 ; RRID:Addgene_18746)
